>Addgene plasmid #173225 | pT7-RiboJ-mTFP1-T7 | addgene full sequence | sequence record 345640 | Addgene NGS Result
GCGCTCTTCCGCTTCCTCGCTCACTGACTCGCTGCGCTCGGTCGTTCGGCTGCGGCGAGCGGTATCAGCT
CACTCAAAGGCGGTAATACGGTTATCCACAGAATCAGGGGATAACGCAGGAAAGAACATGTGAGCAAAAG
GCCAGCAAAAGGCCAGGAACCGTAAAAAGGCCGCGTTGCTGGCGTTTTTCCATAGGCTCCGCCCCCCTGA
CGAGCATCACAAAAATCGACGCTCAAGTCAGAGGTGGCGAAACCCGACAGGACTATAAAGATACCAGGCG
TTTCCCCCTGGAAGCTCCCTCGTGCGCTCTCCTGTTCCGACCCTGTCGCTTACCGGATACCTGTCCGCCT
TTCTCCCTTCGGGAAGCGTGGCGCTTTCTCATAGCTCACGCTGTAGGTATCTCAGTTCGGTGTAGGTCGT
TCGCTCCAAGCTGGGCTGTGTGCACGAACCCCCCGTTCAGCCCGACCGCTGCGCCTTATCCGGTAACTAT
CGTCTTGAGTCCAACCCGGTAAGACACGACTTATCGCCACTGGCAGCAGCCACTGGTAACAGGATTAGCA
GAGCGAGGTATGTAGGCGGTGCTACAGAGTTCTTGAAGTGGTGGCCTAACTACGGCTACACTAGAAGAAC
AGTATTTGGTATCTGCGCTCTGCTGAAGCCAGTTACCTTCGGAAAAAGAGTTGGTAGCTCTTGATCCGGC
AAACAAACCACCGCTGGTAGCGGTGGTTTTTTTGTTTGCAAGCAGCAGATTACGCGCAGAAAAAAAGGAT
CTCAAGAAGATCCTTTGATCTTTTCTACGGGGTCTGACGCTCAGTGGAACGAAAACTCACGTTAAGGGAT
TTTGGTCATGAGATTATCAAAAAGGATCTTCACCTAGATCCTTTTAAATTAAAAATGAAGTTTTAAATCA
ATCTAAAGTATATATGAGTAAACTTGGTCTGACAGTTAGAAAAACTCATCGAGCATCAAGTGAAACTGCA
ATTTATTCATATCAGGATTATCAATACCATATTTTTGAAAAAGCCGTTTCTGTAATGAAGGAGAAAACTC
ACCGAGGCAGTTCCATAGGATGGCAAGATCCTGGTATCGGTCTGCGATTCCGACTCGTCCAACATCAATA
CAACCTATTAATTTCCCCTCGTCAAAAATAAGGTTATCAAGTGAGAAATCACCATGAGTGACGACTGAAT
CCGGTGAGAATGGCAAGAGTTTATGCATTTCTTTCCAGACTTGTTCAACAGGCCAGCCATTACGCTCGTC
ATCAAAATCACTCGCACCAACCAAACCGTTATTCATTCGTGATTGCGCCTGAGCGAGACGAAATACGCGA
TCGCCGTTAAAAGGACAATTACAAACAGGAATCGAATGCAACCGGCGCAGGAACACTGCCAGCGCATCAA
CAATATTTTCACCTGAATCAGGATATTCTTCTAATACCTGGAATGCTGTTTTCCCTGGGATCGCAGTGGT
GAGTAACCATGCATCATCAGGAGTACGGATAAAATGCTTGATGGTCGGAAGAGGCATAAATTCCGTCAGC
CAGTTTAGCCTGACCATCTCATCTGTAACATCATTGGCAACGCTACCTTTGCCATGTTTCAGAAACAACT
CTGGCGCATCGGGCTTCCCATACAATCGATAGATTGTCGCACCTGATTGCCCGACATTATCGCGAGCCCA
TTTATACCCATATAAATCAGCATCCATGTTGGAATTTAATCGCGGCTTCAAGCAAGACGTTTCCCGTTGA
ATATGGCTCATTTTAGCTTCCTTAGCTCCTGAAAATCTCGATAACTCAAAAAATACGCCCGGTAGTGATC
TTATTTCATTATGGTGAAAGTTGGAACCTCTTACGTGCCGATCACACATTTCCCCGAAAAGTGCCACCTG
ACGTCTAAGAAACCATTATTATCATGACATTAACCTATAAAAATAGGCGTATCACGAGGCCCTTTCGTCT
CGCGCGTTTCGGTGATGACGGTGAAAACCTCTGACACATGCAGCTCCCGGAGACGGTCACAGCTTGTCTG
TAAGCGGATGCCGGGAGCAGACAAGCCCGTCAGGGCGCGTCAGCGGGTGTTGGCGGGTGTCGGGGCTGGC
TTAACTATGCGGCATCAGAGCAGATTGTACTGAGAGTGCACCAAATGCGGTGTGAAATACCGCACAGATG
CGTAAGGAGAAAATACCGCATCAGGCGCCATTCGCCATTCAGGCTGCGCAACTGTTGGGAAGGGCGATCG
GTGCGGGCCTCATCGCTATTACGCCAGCTGGCGAAAGGGGGATGTGCTGCAAGGCGATTAAGTTGGGTAA
CGCCAGGGTTTTCCCAGTCACGACGTTGTAAAACGACGGCCAGTGCAACGCGATGACGATGGATAGCGAT
TCATCGATGAGCTGACCCGATCGCCGCCGCCGGAGGGTTGCGTTTGAGACGGGCGACAGATCTTAAGCAT
TACTCGCATCCATTCTCAGGCTGTCTCGTCTCGTCTCCGGAAGACATGCTTAGGAGCCTGCATTAGGATC
GATCTCGATCCCGCGAAATTAATACGACTCACTATAGGGAGCTGTCACCGGATGTGCTTTCCGGTCTGAT
GAGTCCGTGAGGACGAAACAGCCTCTACAAATAATTTTGTTTAATACTAGACAGAAACAGAGGAGATATG
CTTTGTTTAACTTTAAGAAGGAGATATACAAATGGTGAGCAAGGGCGAGGAAACCACAATGGGCGTAATC
AAGCCCGACATGAAGATCAAGCTGAAGATGGAGGGCAACGTGAATGGCCACGCCTTCGTGATCGAGGGCG
AGGGCGAGGGCAAGCCCTACGACGGCACCAACACCATCAACCTGGAGGTGAAGGAGGGAGCCCCCCTGCC
CTTCTCCTACGACATTCTGACCACCGCGTTCGCCTACGGCAACAGGGCCTTCACCAAGTACCCCGACGAC
ATCCCCAACTACTTCAAGCAGTCCTTCCCCGAGGGCTACTCTTGGGAGCGCACCATGACCTTCGAGGACA
AGGGCATCGTGAAGGTGAAGTCCGACATCTCCATGGAGGAGGACTCCTTCATCTACGAGATACACCTCAA
GGGCGAGAACTTCCCCCCCAACGGCCCCGTGATGCAGAAGAAAACCACCGGCTGGGACGCCTCCACCGAG
AGGATGTACGTGCGCGACGGCGTGCTGAAGGGCGACGTCAAGCACAAGCTGCTGCTGGAGGGCGGCGGCC
ACCACCGCGTTGACTTCAAGACCATCTACAGGGCCAAGAAGGCGGTGAAGCTGCCCGACTATCACTTTGT
GGACCACCGCATCGAGATCCTGAACCACGACAAGGACTACAACAAGGTGACCGTTTACGAGAGCGCCGTG
GCCCGCAACTCCACCGACGGCATGGACGAGCTGTACAAGTAAGCTTAGGTCGCCTAGGCCGCTGAGCAAT
AACTAGCATAACCCCTTGGGGCCTCTAAACGGGTCTTGAGGGGTTTTTTGCTGAAAACCTCGCTTTGTCA
TGTCTTCAGGCTGGGAGTTCGTAGACGGAAACAAACGCAGAATCCAAGCCGCGCGCGGCCAGGATACATA
GATTACCACAACTCCGAGCCCTTCCACCCGCATCAGTTCTGGACCAGCGAGCTGTGCTGCGACTCGTGGC
GTAATCATGGTCATAGCTGTTTCCTGTGTGAAATTGTTATCCGCTCACAATTCCACACAACATACGAGCC
GGAAGCATAAAGTGTAAAGCCTGGGGTGCCTAATGAGTGAGCTAACTCACATTAATTGCGTTGCGCTCAC
TGCCCGCTTTCCAGTCGGGAAACCTGTCGTGCCAGCTGCATTAATGAATCGGCCAACGCGCGGGGAGAGG
CGGTTTGCGTATTGG
Features (pLannotate 1.2.2; 15 found; start..end, strand, type, name):
    187..775     -  rep_origin     ori: high-copy-number ColE1/pMB1/pBR322/pUC origin of replication
    946..1761    -  CDS            KanR: aminoglycoside phosphotransferase; aph(3')-Ia; confers resistance to kanamycin in bacteria or G418 (Geneticin®) in eukaryotes
   1762..1864    -  promoter       cat promoter: promoter of the E. coli cat gene encoding chloramphenicol acetyltransferase
   1959..1994    +  CDS            rop (fragment): Rop protein, which maintains plasmids at low copy number; rop
   2096..2195    +  misc_feature   bom (fragment): basis of mobility region from pBR322
   2201..2355    -  CDS            lacZα (fragment): LacZα fragment of β-galactosidase; lacZ fragment
   2540..2558    +  promoter       T7 promoter: promoter for bacteriophage T7 RNA polymerase
   2562..2611    +  misc_RNA       sTRSV HHRz: hammerhead ribozyme from the tobacco ringspot virus satellite RNA (Khvorova et al., 2003)
   2662..2684    +  RBS            RBS: efficient ribosome binding site from bacteriophage T7 gene 10 (Olins and Rangwala, 1989)
   2692..3399    +  CDS            mTFP1: mTFP1 is a basic (constitutively fluorescent) cyan fluorescent protein published in 2006, derived from Clavularia sp.. It has low acid sensitivity.
   3433..3480    +  terminator     T7 terminator: transcription terminator for bacteriophage T7 RNA polymerase
   3674..3690    -  protein_bind   lac operator: The lac repressor binds to the lac operator to inhibit transcription in E. coli. This inhibition can be relieved by adding lactose or isopropyl-β-D-thiogalactopyranoside (IPTG). lac repressor encoded by lacI
   3698..3728    -  promoter       lac promoter: promoter for the E. coli lac operon
   3743..3764    -  protein_bind   CAP binding site: CAP binding activates transcription in the presence of cAMP. E. coli catabolite activator protein
   3777..4       -  CDS            lacI (fragment) (across the origin): lac repressor; lacI; The lac repressor binds to the lac operator to inhibit transcription in E. coli. This inhibition can be relieved by adding lactose or isopropyl-β-D-thiogalactopyranoside (IPTG).
