[The description below was written by a language model from this plasmid's Addgene catalogue record and pLannotate feature annotations shown in this document.]
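Description:
pT7-RiboJ-mTFP1-T7 is a 3,865 bp bacterial expression plasmid built on the commercial pUCIDT-KAN cloning backbone and intended as a fluorescent reporter template for cell-free transcription–translation reactions. It is propagated in E. coli through a high-copy ColE1/pUC-type origin of replication and selected with kanamycin, resistance being provided by an aminoglycoside phosphotransferase gene (aph(3')-Ia) annotated as driven by a cat promoter. The remaining backbone annotations are residual pUC-style sequences: fragments of rop, bom, lacZα and lacI, together with a lac promoter, lac operator and CAP binding site. These lie outside the reporter cassette, on the opposite strand, and appear to play no part in its expression.

The payload is a compact T7 expression unit. A bacteriophage T7 promoter is followed immediately by a hammerhead ribozyme derived from the tobacco ringspot virus satellite RNA, the core of the RiboJ insulator named in the plasmid title. Such self-cleaving elements trim the 5′ end of the transcript so that the mRNA leader is uniform regardless of promoter context, making expression more predictable. Downstream sit the efficient ribosome binding site from T7 gene 10, the coding sequence for mTFP1 (a constitutively fluorescent cyan/teal protein derived from Clavularia sp. with low acid sensitivity) and a T7 terminator. The catalogue lists the insert species as E. coli, which conflicts with the coral origin given in the feature annotation; the record offers no explanation. Because transcription depends on T7 RNA polymerase, that enzyme must be present in the extract or host. According to the record, the plasmid is meant to encode mTFP for use in cell-free systems.
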