Addgene plasmid #173225: pT7-RiboJ-mTFP1-T7
Purpose: Encodes mTFP fluorescent protein. To be used in cell-free system
Depositing lab: Jim Haseloff. Depositing organization: University of Cambridge. Publication: Constructing Cell-Free Expression Systems for Low-Cost Access. Guzman-Chavez F, Arce A, Adhikari A, Vadhin S, Pedroza-Garcia JA, Gandini C, Ajioka JW, Molloy J, Sanchez-Nieto S, Varner JD, Federici F, Haseloff J. ACS Synth Biol. 2022 Mar 18;11(3):1114-1128. doi: 10.1021/acssynbio.1c00342. Epub 2022 Mar 8. PubMed 35259873.
Backbone
  Vector backbone: pUCIDT-KAN
  Backbone manufacturer: IDT
  Total vector size (bp): 3865
  Vector type: Bacterial Expression ; Cell-Free system
Growth in bacteria
  Bacterial resistance: Kanamycin, 50 μg/mL
  Growth temperature: 37°C
  Growth strain: DH5alpha
  Copy number: Unknown
Gene/Insert
  Gene/Insert name: mTFP1
  Species: E coli
  Insert size (bp): 734
  GenBank ID: DQ676819.1
  Promoter: T7
  Cloning method: Unknown
  Sequencing primers: 5′ CATTACTCGCATCCATTCTCAGGCTGTCTCGTCTCGTCTC; 3′ GGTGGAAGGGCTCGGAGTTGTGGTAATCTATGTATCCTGG
Terms and licenses: Academic/Nonprofit Terms; Industry Terms: Not Available to Industry
How to cite: pT7-RiboJ-mTFP1-T7 was a gift from Jim Haseloff (Addgene plasmid # 173225 ; http://n2t.net/addgene:173225 ; RRID:Addgene_173225)
